Addgene plasmid #46730: pcDNA3.2 mir-1-1 reporter mir129-2-wt
Depositing lab: David Bartel. Depositing organization: Whitehead Institute for Biomedical Research. Publication: Beyond Secondary Structure: Primary-Sequence Determinants License Pri-miRNA Hairpins for Processing. Auyeung VC, Ulitsky I, McGeary SE, Bartel DP. Cell. 2013 Feb 14;152(4):844-58. doi: 10.1016/j.cell.2013.01.031. PubMed 23415231.
Backbone
  Vector backbone: pcDNA3.2 V5-DEST mir-1-1 reporter
  Backbone manufacturer: Bartel lab (Addgene plasmid# 46646)
  Backbone size w/o insert (bp): 8038
  Vector type: Mammalian Expression, RNAi
  Selectable markers: Neomycin (select with G418)
Growth in bacteria
  Bacterial resistance: Ampicillin, 100 μg/mL
  Growth temperature: 37°C
  Growth strain: DH5alpha
  Copy number: High Copy
Gene/Insert
  Gene/Insert name: mir129-2-wt (alt name: mir129-2-wt pri-mRNA)
  Species: H. sapiens (human), Synthetic
  Entrez Gene: MIR129-2 (a.k.a. MIR-129b, MIRN129-2, mir-129-2)
  Promoter: CMV
  Tag / fusion protein: hsa-mir-1-1 (C terminal on insert); V5 (C terminal on backbone)
  Cloning method: Gateway Cloning
  Sequencing primers: 5′ CMV-F; 3′ TK-pA-R
Terms and licenses: Academic/Nonprofit Terms; Industry Terms: Not Available to Industry
How to cite: pcDNA3.2 mir-1-1 reporter mir129-2-wt was a gift from David Bartel (Addgene plasmid # 46730 ; http://n2t.net/addgene:46730 ; RRID:Addgene_46730)
