[The description below was written by a language model from this plasmid's Addgene catalogue record and pLannotate feature annotations shown in this document.]
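Description:
pcDNA3.2 mir-1-1 reporter mir129-2-wt is a mammalian expression plasmid for assaying primary microRNA processing. It was made by Gateway recombination of a wild-type human MIR129-2 pri-miRNA fragment into a pcDNA3.2 V5-DEST derivative that already carries an hsa-mir-1-1 hairpin. It is propagated in E. coli through a high-copy ColE1/pUC-type origin with ampicillin selection (AmpR and its bla promoter), and it also contains an f1 origin. For selection in mammalian cells, an SV40 enhancer/early promoter drives the neomycin phosphotransferase gene, terminated by an SV40 poly(A) signal, which confers G418 resistance.

The payload is a single Pol II transcription unit. The CMV enhancer and immediate-early promoter, followed by a T7 promoter, drive a transcript in which the mir-129 precursor sits between attB1 and attB2 sites. The mir-1 precursor lies just downstream of attB2, and the HSV TK polyadenylation signal ends the transcript. The backbone's V5 tag sequence lies between the mir-1 hairpin and the poly(A) signal, but since the insert is a non-coding RNA it is presumably a vestige of the destination vector and not a functional fusion. Because both hairpins are on one transcript, the co-expressed mir-1-1 can plausibly serve as an internal reference against which output from the test hairpin is compared; the record itself does not spell out the readout. The "wt" name suggests that this plasmid is the wild-type reference within a series of variants, in keeping with the associated work on primary-sequence determinants of pri-miRNA hairpin processing.

The depositor's full sequence is 6,005 nt, shorter than the listed 8,038 bp backbone, as expected when recombination replaces the Gateway cassette with a short insert.
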