Features (pLannotate 1.2.2; 24 found; start..end, strand, type, name):
     36..80      -  misc_feature   bom (fragment): basis of mobility region from pBR322
    235..614     +  enhancer       CMV enhancer: human cytomegalovirus immediate early enhancer
    615..818     +  promoter       CMV promoter: human cytomegalovirus (CMV) immediate early promoter
    814..847     +  LTR            5' LTR (truncated) (fragment): truncated 5' long terminal repeat (LTR) from HIV-1
    863..881     +  promoter       T7 promoter: promoter for bacteriophage T7 RNA polymerase
    911..935     +  protein_bind   attB1: mutant version of attB; recombination site for the Gateway® BP reaction BP Clonase™
    981..1070    +  ncRNA          mir-129: Accession: RF00486 - mir-129 microRNA precursor family
   1118..1142    -  protein_bind   attB2: mutant version of attB; recombination site for the Gateway® BP reaction BP Clonase™
   1220..1296    +  ncRNA          mir-1: Accession: RF00103 - mir-1 microRNA precursor family
   1495..1536    +  CDS            V5 tag: epitope tag from simian virus 5
   1620..1668    +  polyA_signal   HSV TK poly(A) signal: herpes simplex virus thymidine kinase polyadenylation signal (Cole and Stacy, 1985)
   1759..1775    -  polyA_signal   bGH poly(A) signal (fragment): bovine growth hormone polyadenylation signal
   1870..2298    +  rep_origin     f1 ori (sequence partly withheld): f1 bacteriophage origin of replication; arrow indicates direction of (+) strand synthesis
   2312..2641    +  promoter       SV40 promoter: SV40 enhancer and early promoter
   2708..3499    +  CDS            neo: KKA2_KLEPN - Also known as kan, nptII. Experimental evidence at protein level: Swiss-Prot protein existence level 1. Resistance to kanamycin, neomycin, paromomycin, ribostamycin, butirosin and gentamicin B. From Klebsiella pneumoniae.
   3525..3683    +  CDS            ble (fragment): BLE_KLEPN - Experimental evidence at protein level: Swiss-Prot protein existence level 1. Binding protein with a strong affinity to the bleomycin family of antibiotics. Binds to CL990; an antimitotic-antibiotic compound. From Klebsiella pneumoniae.
   3678..3799    +  polyA_signal   SV40 poly(A) signal: SV40 polyadenylation signal
   3872..3888    -  protein_bind   lac operator: The lac repressor binds to the lac operator to inhibit transcription in E. coli. This inhibition can be relieved by adding lactose or isopropyl-β-D-thiogalactopyranoside (IPTG). lac repressor encoded by lacI
   3896..3926    -  promoter       lac promoter: promoter for the E. coli lac operon
   3941..3962    -  protein_bind   CAP binding site: CAP binding activates transcription in the presence of cAMP. E. coli catabolite activator protein
   3975..4067    -  CDS            lacI (fragment): lac repressor; lacI; The lac repressor binds to the lac operator to inhibit transcription in E. coli. This inhibition can be relieved by adding lactose or isopropyl-β-D-thiogalactopyranoside (IPTG).
   4250..4838    -  rep_origin     ori: high-copy-number ColE1/pMB1/pBR322/pUC origin of replication
   5009..5869    -  CDS            AmpR: β-lactamase; bla; confers resistance to ampicillin, carbenicillin, and related antibiotics
   5870..5974    -  promoter       AmpR promoter: bla
>Addgene plasmid #46730 | pcDNA3.2 mir-1-1 reporter mir129-2-wt | depositor full sequence | sequence record 117488 | pcDNA3.2 mir-1-1 reporter mir129-2-wt sequence 6005 bps
GACGGATCGGGAGATCTCCCGATCCCCTATGGTCGACTCTCAGTACAATCTGCTCTGATGCCGCATAGTT
AAGCCAGTATCTGCTCCCTGCTTGTGTGTTGGAGGTCGCTGAGTAGTGCGCGAGCAAAATTTAAGCTACA
ACAAGGCAAGGCTTGACCGACAATTGCATGAAGAATCTGCTTAGGGTTAGGCGTTTTGCGCTGCTTCGCG
ATGTACGGGCCAGATATACGCGTTGACATTGATTATTGACTAGTTATTAATAGTAATCAATTACGGGGTC
ATTAGTTCATAGCCCATATATGGAGTTCCGCGTTACATAACTTACGGTAAATGGCCCGCCTGGCTGACCG
CCCAACGACCCCCGCCCATTGACGTCAATAATGACGTATGTTCCCATAGTAACGCCAATAGGGACTTTCC
ATTGACGTCAATGGGTGGACTATTTACGGTAAACTGCCCACTTGGCAGTACATCAAGTGTATCATATGCC
AAGTACGCCCCCTATTGACGTCAATGACGGTAAATGGCCCGCCTGGCATTATGCCCAGTACATGACCTTA
TGGGACTTTCCTACTTGGCAGTACATCTACGTATTAGTCATCGCTATTACCATGGTGATGCGGTTTTGGC
AGTACATCAATGGGCGTGGATAGCGGTTTGACTCACGGGGATTTCCAAGTCTCCACCCCATTGACGTCAA
TGGGAGTTTGTTTTGGCACCAAAATCAACGGGACTTTCCAAAATGTCGTAACAACTCCGCCCCATTGACG
CAAATGGGCGGTAGGCGTGTACGGTGGGAGGTCTATATAAGCAGAGCTCTCTGGCTAACTAGAGAACCCA
CTGCTTACTGGCTTATCGAAATTAATACGACTCACTATAGGGAGACCCAAGCTGGCTAGTTAAGCTATCA
ACAAGTTTGTACAAAAAAGCAGGCTCATCCTGGGCTGAAGGCGGCGGCGAACCGAAGAAGCCGGCATATT
CTGCCCTTCGCGAATCTTTTTGCGGTCTGGGCTTGCTGTACATAACTCAATAGCCGGAAGCCCTTACCCC
AAAAAGCATTTGCGGAGGGCGCACTCGTCGAGAAGACGGCAGCCATCCAGCGATCGCCGAAGCCCGCACC
CAGCTTTCTTGTACAAAGTGGTTGATCTAGAGGGCCCGCAGTGGGGTCAGCTTCTACCGGGGCGGCGTCC
CGGGGTCTTGGAACTGCATGCAGACTGCCTGCTTGGGAAACATACTTCTTTATATGCCCATATGGACCTG
CTAAGCTATGGAATGTAAAGAAGTATGTATCTCAGGCCGGGACCTCTCTCGCCGCACTGAGGGGCACTCC
ACACCACGGGGGCCGCCGCGGCCGACAGCCAGCCAGGCGGCTGTGGTGGGGGTGAGGCTGGGGCGGCAGG
CTGCCTGGGCGTTGGTGGACGGTCGTGTCCCCGCCAGCATTGTTCTGTCACTTTGCCTGTGTCAGCAGGT
GGAAGTGCTCACCAGACATTCGAAGGTAAGCCTATCCCTAACCCTCTCCTCGGTCTCGATTCTACGCGTA
CCGGTTAGTAATGAGTTTAAACGGGGGAGGCTAACTGAAACACGGAAGGAGACAATACCGGAAGGAACCC
GCGCTATGACGGCAATAAAAAGACAGAATAAAACGCACGGGTGTTGGGTCGTTTGTTCATAAACGCGGGG
TTCGGTCCCAGGGCTGGCACTCTGTCGATACCCCACCGAGACCCCATTGGGGCCAATACGCCCGCGTTTC
TTCCTTTTCCCCACCCCACCCCCCAAGTTCGGGTGAAGGCCCAGGGCTCGCAGCCAACGTCGGGGCGGCA
GGCCCTGCCATAGCAGATCTGCGCAGCTGGGGCTCTAGGGGGTATCCCC
[124 nt withheld, positions 1870-1993]
C
[32 nt withheld, positions 1995-2026]
CA
[57 nt withheld, positions 2029-2085]
A
[49 nt withheld, positions 2087-2135]
CCTTTGACGTTGGAGTCCACGTTCTTT
[37 nt withheld, positions 2163-2199]
ACCCTATCTCGGTCTATTCTTTTGATTTATAAGGGATTTTGGGGATTTCGGCCTATTGGTTAAAAAATGA
GCTGATTTAACAAAAATTTAACGCGAATTAATTCTGTGGAATGTGTGTCAGTTAGGGTGTGGAAAGTCCC
CAGGCTCCCCAGCAGGCAGAAGTATGCAAAGCATGCATCTCAATTAGTCAGCAACCAGGTGTGGAAAGTC
CCCAGGCTCCCCAGCAGGCAGAAGTATGCAAAGCATGCATCTCAATTAGTCAGCAACCATAGTCCCGCCC
CTAACTCCGCCCATCCCGCCCCTAACTCCGCCCAGTTCCGCCCATTCTCCGCCCCATGGCTGACTAATTT
TTTTTATTTATGCAGAGGCCGAGGCCGCCTCTGCCTCTGAGCTATTCCAGAAGTAGTGAGGAGGCTTTTT
TGGAGGCCTAGGCTTTTGCAAAAAGCTCCCGGGAGCTTGTATATCCATTTTCGGATCTGATCAAGAGACA
GGATGAGGATCGTTTCGCATGATTGAACAAGATGGATTGCACGCAGGTTCTCCGGCCGCTTGGGTGGAGA
GGCTATTCGGCTATGACTGGGCACAACAGACAATCGGCTGCTCTGATGCCGCCGTGTTCCGGCTGTCAGC
GCAGGGGCGCCCGGTTCTTTTTGTCAAGACCGACCTGTCCGGTGCCCTGAATGAACTGCAGGACGAGGCA
GCGCGGCTATCGTGGCTGGCCACGACGGGCGTTCCTTGCGCAGCTGTGCTCGACGTTGTCACTGAAGCGG
GAAGGGACTGGCTGCTATTGGGCGAAGTGCCGGGGCAGGATCTCCTGTCATCTCACCTTGCTCCTGCCGA
GAAAGTATCCATCATGGCTGATGCAATGCGGCGGCTGCATACGCTTGATCCGGCTACCTGCCCATTCGAC
CACCAAGCGAAACATCGCATCGAGCGAGCACGTACTCGGATGGAAGCCGGTCTTGTCGATCAGGATGATC
TGGACGAAGAGCATCAGGGGCTCGCGCCAGCCGAACTGTTCGCCAGGCTCAAGGCGCGCATGCCCGACGG
CGAGGATCTCGTCGTGACCCATGGCGATGCCTGCTTGCCGAATATCATGGTGGAAAATGGCCGCTTTTCT
GGATTCATCGACTGTGGCCGGCTGGGTGTGGCGGACCGCTATCAGGACATAGCGTTGGCTACCCGTGATA
TTGCTGAAGAGCTTGGCGGCGAATGGGCTGACCGCTTCCTCGTGCTTTACGGTATCGCCGCTCCCGATTC
GCAGCGCATCGCCTTCTATCGCCTTCTTGACGAGTTCTTCTGAGCGGGACTCTGGGGTTCGCGAAATGAC
CGACCAAGCGACGCCCAACCTGCCATCACGAGATTTCGATTCCACCGCCGCCTTCTATGAAAGGTTGGGC
TTCGGAATCGTTTTCCGGGACGCCGGCTGGATGATCCTCCAGCGCGGGGATCTCATGCTGGAGTTCTTCG
CCCACCCCAACTTGTTTATTGCAGCTTATAATGGTTACAAATAAAGCAATAGCATCACAAATTTCACAAA
TAAAGCATTTTTTTCACTGCATTCTAGTTGTGGTTTGTCCAAACTCATCAATGTATCTTATCATGTCTGT
ATACCGTCGACCTCTAGCTAGAGCTTGGCGTAATCATGGTCATAGCTGTTTCCTGTGTGAAATTGTTATC
CGCTCACAATTCCACACAACATACGAGCCGGAAGCATAAAGTGTAAAGCCTGGGGTGCCTAATGAGTGAG
CTAACTCACATTAATTGCGTTGCGCTCACTGCCCGCTTTCCAGTCGGGAAACCTGTCGTGCCAGCTGCAT
TAATGAATCGGCCAACGCGCGGGGAGAGGCGGTTTGCGTATTGGGCGCTCTTCCGCTTCCTCGCTCACTG
ACTCGCTGCGCTCGGTCGTTCGGCTGCGGCGAGCGGTATCAGCTCACTCAAAGGCGGTAATACGGTTATC
CACAGAATCAGGGGATAACGCAGGAAAGAACATGTGAGCAAAAGGCCAGCAAAAGGCCAGGAACCGTAAA
AAGGCCGCGTTGCTGGCGTTTTTCCATAGGCTCCGCCCCCCTGACGAGCATCACAAAAATCGACGCTCAA
GTCAGAGGTGGCGAAACCCGACAGGACTATAAAGATACCAGGCGTTTCCCCCTGGAAGCTCCCTCGTGCG
CTCTCCTGTTCCGACCCTGCCGCTTACCGGATACCTGTCCGCCTTTCTCCCTTCGGGAAGCGTGGCGCTT
TCTCAATGCTCACGCTGTAGGTATCTCAGTTCGGTGTAGGTCGTTCGCTCCAAGCTGGGCTGTGTGCACG
AACCCCCCGTTCAGCCCGACCGCTGCGCCTTATCCGGTAACTATCGTCTTGAGTCCAACCCGGTAAGACA
CGACTTATCGCCACTGGCAGCAGCCACTGGTAACAGGATTAGCAGAGCGAGGTATGTAGGCGGTGCTACA
GAGTTCTTGAAGTGGTGGCCTAACTACGGCTACACTAGAAGGACAGTATTTGGTATCTGCGCTCTGCTGA
AGCCAGTTACCTTCGGAAAAAGAGTTGGTAGCTCTTGATCCGGCAAACAAACCACCGCTGGTAGCGGTGG
TTTTTTTGTTTGCAAGCAGCAGATTACGCGCAGAAAAAAAGGATCTCAAGAAGATCCTTTGATCTTTTCT
ACGGGGTCTGACGCTCAGTGGAACGAAAACTCACGTTAAGGGATTTTGGTCATGAGATTATCAAAAAGGA
TCTTCACCTAGATCCTTTTAAATTAAAAATGAAGTTTTAAATCAATCTAAAGTATATATGAGTAAACTTG
GTCTGACAGTTACCAATGCTTAATCAGTGAGGCACCTATCTCAGCGATCTGTCTATTTCGTTCATCCATA
GTTGCCTGACTCCCCGTCGTGTAGATAACTACGATACGGGAGGGCTTACCATCTGGCCCCAGTGCTGCAA
TGATACCGCGAGACCCACGCTCACCGGCTCCAGATTTATCAGCAATAAACCAGCCAGCCGGAAGGGCCGA
GCGCAGAAGTGGTCCTGCAACTTTATCCGCCTCCATCCAGTCTATTAATTGTTGCCGGGAAGCTAGAGTA
AGTAGTTCGCCAGTTAATAGTTTGCGCAACGTTGTTGCCATTGCTACAGGCATCGTGGTGTCACGCTCGT
CGTTTGGTATGGCTTCATTCAGCTCCGGTTCCCAACGATCAAGGCGAGTTACATGATCCCCCATGTTGTG
CAAAAAAGCGGTTAGCTCCTTCGGTCCTCCGATCGTTGTCAGAAGTAAGTTGGCCGCAGTGTTATCACTC
ATGGTTATGGCAGCACTGCATAATTCTCTTACTGTCATGCCATCCGTAAGATGCTTTTCTGTGACTGGTG
AGTACTCAACCAAGTCATTCTGAGAATAGTGTATGCGGCGACCGAGTTGCTCTTGCCCGGCGTCAATACG
GGATAATACCGCGCCACATAGCAGAACTTTAAAAGTGCTCATCATTGGAAAACGTTCTTCGGGGCGAAAA
CTCTCAAGGATCTTACCGCTGTTGAGATCCAGTTCGATGTAACCCACTCGTGCACCCAACTGATCTTCAG
CATCTTTTACTTTCACCAGCGTTTCTGGGTGAGCAAAAACAGGAAGGCAAAATGCCGCAAAAAAGGGAAT
AAGGGCGACACGGAAATGTTGAATACTCATACTCTTCCTTTTTCAATATTATTGAAGCATTTATCAGGGT
TATTGTCTCATGAGCGGATACATATTTGAATGTATTTAGAAAAATAAACAAATAGGGGTTCCGCGCACAT
TTCCCCGAAAAGTGCCACCTGACGTC
