>Addgene plasmid #46730 | pcDNA3.2 mir-1-1 reporter mir129-2-wt | addgene partial sequence | sequence record 75777 | CMV-F 5'-CGCAAATGGGCGGTAGGCGTG-3'
GCAGAGCTCTCTGGCTAACTAGAGAACCCACTGCTTACTGGCTTATCGAAATTAATACGACTCACTATAG
GGAGACCCAAGCTGGCTAGTTAAGCTATCAACAAGTTTGTACAAAAAAGCAGGCTCATCCTGGGCTGAAG
GCGGCGGCGAACCGAAGAAGCCGGCATATTCTGCCCTTCGCGAATCTTTTTGCGGTCTGGGCTTGCTGTA
CATAACTCAATAGCCGGAAGCCCTTACCCCAAAAAGCATTTGCGGAGGGCGCACTCGTCGAGAAGACGGC
AGCCATCCAGCGATCGCCGAAGCCCGCACCCAGCTTTCTTGTACAAAGTGGTTGATCTAGAGGGCCCGCA
GTGGGGTCAGCTTCTACCGGGGCGGCGTCCCGGGGTCTTGGAACTGCATGCAGACTGCCTGCTTGGGAAA
CATACTTCTTTATATGCCCATATGGACCTGCTAAGCTATGGAATGTAAAGAAGTATGTATCTCAGGCCGG
GACCTCTCTCGCCGCACTGAGGGGCACTCCACACCACGGGGGCCGCCGCGGCCGACAGCCAGCCAGGCGG
CTGTGGTGGGGGTGAGGCTGGGGCGGCAGGCTGCCTGGGCGTTGGTGGACGGTCGTGTCCCCGCCAGCAT
TGTTCTGTCACTTTGCCTGTGTCAGCAGGTGGAAGTGCTCACCAGACATTCGAAGGTAAGCCTATCCCTA
ACCCTCTCCTCGGTCTCGATTCTACGCGTACCGGTTAGTAATGAGTTTAAACGGGGGAGGCTAACTGAAA
CACGGAAGGAGACAATACCGGAAGGAACCCGCGCTATGACGGCAATAAAAAGACAGAATAAAACGCACGG
GTGTTGGGTCGTTTGTTCATAAACGCGGGGTTCGGTCCCAGGGCTGGCACTCTGTCGATACCCCACCGAG
ACCCCATTGGGGCCAATACGCCCGCGTTTCTTCCTTTTCCCCACCCCACCCCCCAAGTTCGGGTGA
